>Addgene plasmid #154910 | pCS2+-N-PAS2-GAF-PHYB-MCherry-CAAX | depositor full sequence | sequence record 299856 | pCS2+-N-PAS2-GAF-PHYB-MCherry-CAAX sequence 6791 bps
CGCCATTCTGCCTGGGGACGTCGGAGCAAGCTTGATTTAGGTGACACTATAGAATACAAGCTACTTGTTC
TTTTTGCAGGATCCCATCGATTCGAATTCAAGGCGCGTGCCACCATGGTATCAGGTGTTGGAGGAAGTGG
TGGAGGTAGAGGTGGAGGAAGAGGTGGAGAAGAAGAGCCCTCAAGTTCACACACTCCCAACAATAGACGA
GGGGGTGAACAAGCGCAGTCTTCTGGTACGAAGTCCCTCCGGCCTCGCTCTAATACAGAATCCATGTCCA
AAGCCATCCAGCAGTATACAGTGGATGCCAGGCTCCACGCAGTTTTTGAACAGAGCGGGGAAAGTGGGAA
ATCTTTCGATTATAGCCAGAGTCTGAAGACCACAACTTACGGCAGCAGTGTTCCAGAGCAACAGATTACG
GCTTACCTTAGCCGGATACAGCGCGGAGGCTACATACAGCCTTTTGGGTGTATGATCGCGGTTGACGAAT
CTAGCTTCCGCATAATCGGATATTCTGAAAACGCTCGGGAGATGCTGGGTATCATGCCACAGAGCGTTCC
TACACTGGAAAAGCCTGAAATCCTCGCGATGGGCACCGATGTGCGCAGCCTCTTCACGTCATCTTCAAGT
ATCCTCCTGGAGCGCGCTTTTGTTGCCCGGGAAATCACACTTCTGAATCCTGTCTGGATTCATAGCAAGA
ATACAGGGAAACCCTTTTACGCTATCCTGCACAGAATCGATGTCGGGGTTGTAATAGACCTTGAGCCAGC
TAGAACAGAAGATCCGGCCTTGAGCATCGCTGGCGCAGTGCAAAGCCAGAAGCTGGCAGTGAGGGCAATA
TCTCAACTGCAAGCCCTGCCAGGCGGCGATATAAAGCTGCTGTGTGATACCGTAGTGGAGAGCGTTCGCG
ATCTGACCGGTTATGACAGAGTGATGGTCTACAAATTTCATGAAGATGAGCATGGGGAGGTAGTGGCAGA
ATCAAAAAGAGACGACTTGGAACCCTATATCGGACTCCACTATCCTGCTACTGATATTCCCCAGGCAAGT
CGGTTTTTGTTTAAGCAGAATAGGGTCAGGATGATTGTGGACTGTAATGCTACTCCCGTGTTGGTAGTCC
AAGACGATCGACTGACCCAATCTATGTGCCTGGTGGGGAGTACACTGCGCGCACCACACGGGTGCCATTC
CCAGTATATGGCGAACATGGGGAGCATCGCCTCACTGGCAATGGCTGTAATCATCAACGGTAACGAGGAT
GATGGATCTAATGTCGCCAGTGGCAGATCCTCAATGCGCCTCTGGGGGCTGGTCGTCTGCCATCATACAA
GCAGCCGGTGTATTCCCTTTCCGCTGAGGTACGCTTGTGAGTTTCTTATGCAAGCATTTGGGCTTCAGCT
TAATATGGAACTCCAGCTTGCCCTTCAAATGAGTGAGAAGCGGGTTCTCCGCACTCAGACCCTTCTCTGC
GATATGCTTTTGCGCGATTCCCCCGCTGGCATCGTGACCCAGAGCCCTTCAATAATGGACCTTGTAAAGT
GCGATGGTGCTGCATTCCTGTATCATGGGAAATACTATCCACTGGGAGTGGCCCCAAGCGAAGTACAGAT
AAAGGACGTGGTCGAGTGGCTGCTCGCCAATCACGCCGACAGTACAGGGCTGAGCACCGATAGTCTGGGG
GACGCCGGATATCCAGGTGCCGCCGCACTTGGCGATGCAGTGTGTGGCATGGCAGTCGCCTATATTACGA
AGCGCGATTTTCTCTTTTGGTTTCGATCACACACAGCAAAAGAGATAAAGTGGGGAGGCGCCAAGCACCA
TCCAGAGGATAAGGATGACGGGCAAAGAATGCATCCAAGAAGTTCTTTCCAAGCCTTCCTCGAAGTGGTT
AAGTCACGATCACAGCCTTGGGAAACCGCCGAAATGGACGCTATCCATTCTCTCCAGCTGATCCTGCGGG
ACAGTTTCAAGGAGAGCGCTAGCGATTCCGCAGGCTCTGCTGGCTCAGCAGGCCTGCAGGTGTCTAAAGG
CGAGGAGGATAACATGGCTATAATCAAGGAATTTATGAGGTTCAAGGTGCATATGGAGGGATCTGTGAAC
GGTCACGAGTTCGAAATCGAGGGCGAAGGCGAGGGGCGACCCTATGAAGGGACACAGACGGCCAAACTGA
AGGTGACCAAGGGTGGCCCCCTGCCTTTCGCCTGGGACATCCTGTCACCCCAGTTTATGTACGGCTCTAA
GGCTTACGTTAAGCACCCTGCCGATATTCCGGACTACTTGAAACTGAGCTTCCCTGAAGGGTTCAAGTGG
GAACGGGTAATGAATTTTGAGGATGGCGGTGTAGTCACAGTTACCCAGGACAGCTCTCTTCAGGACGGAG
AATTTATCTATAAGGTTAAACTTCGGGGCACTAACTTCCCATCAGACGGCCCCGTGATGCAGAAGAAAAC
TATGGGCTGGGAAGCCAGCTCAGAACGCATGTATCCCGAGGACGGAGCACTGAAGGGAGAAATCAAGCAG
CGACTCAAGCTGAAGGATGGGGGACATTATGATGCTGAGGTCAAAACCACCTATAAGGCCAAGAAACCCG
TTCAGCTTCCTGGGGCATACAACGTGAATATCAAACTGGATATTACATCCCATAACGAAGACTATACCAT
CGTGGAACAGTACGAGCGGGCCGAGGGCAGACATAGCACAGGGGGCATGGATGAATTGTACAAGCTCGAG
AAAATGTCCAAGGATGGTAAGAAAAAGAAGAAGAAGTCAAAAACCAAGTGTGTTATCATGTAAGCGGCCC
CTCTCGAGCCTCTAGAACTATAGTGAGTCGTATTACGTAGATCCAGACATGATAAGATACATTGATGAGT
TTGGACAAACCACAACTAGAATGCAGTGAAAAAAATGCTTTATTTGTGAAATTTGTGATGCTATTGCTTT
ATTTGTAACCATTATAAGCTGCAATAAACAAGTTAACAACAACAATTGCATTCATTTTATGTTTCAGGTT
CAGGGGGAGGTGTGGGAGGTTTTTTAATTCGCGGCCGCGGCGCCAATGCATTGGGCCCGGTACCCAGCTT
TTGTTCCCTTTAGTGAGGGTTAATTGCGCGCTTGGCGTAATCATGGTCATAGCTGTTTCCTGTGTGAAAT
TGTTATCCGCTCACAATTCCACACAACATACGAGCCGGAAGCATAAAGTGTAAAGCCTGGGGTGCCTAAT
GAGTGAGCTAACTCACATTAATTGCGTTGCGCTCACTGCCCGCTTTCCAGTCGGGAAACCTGTCGTGCCA
GCTGCATTAATGAATCGGCCAACGCGCGGGGAGAGGCGGTTTGCGTATTGGGCGCTCTTCCGCTTCCTCG
CTCACTGACTCGCTGCGCTCGGTCGTTCGGCTGCGGCGAGCGGTATCAGCTCACTCAAAGGCGGTAATAC
GGTTATCCACAGAATCAGGGGATAACGCAGGAAAGAACATGTGAGCAAAAGGCCAGCAAAAGGCCAGGAA
CCGTAAAAAGGCCGCGTTGCTGGCGTTTTTCCATAGGCTCCGCCCCCCTGACGAGCATCACAAAAATCGA
CGCTCAAGTCAGAGGTGGCGAAACCCGACAGGACTATAAAGATACCAGGCGTTTCCCCCTGGAAGCTCCC
TCGTGCGCTCTCCTGTTCCGACCCTGCCGCTTACCGGATACCTGTCCGCCTTTCTCCCTTCGGGAAGCGT
GGCGCTTTCTCATAGCTCACGCTGTAGGTATCTCAGTTCGGTGTAGGTCGTTCGCTCCAAGCTGGGCTGT
GTGCACGAACCCCCCGTTCAGCCCGACCGCTGCGCCTTATCCGGTAACTATCGTCTTGAGTCCAACCCGG
TAAGACACGACTTATCGCCACTGGCAGCAGCCACTGGTAACAGGATTAGCAGAGCGAGGTATGTAGGCGG
TGCTACAGAGTTCTTGAAGTGGTGGCCTAACTACGGCTACACTAGAAGGACAGTATTTGGTATCTGCGCT
CTGCTGAAGCCAGTTACCTTCGGAAAAAGAGTTGGTAGCTCTTGATCCGGCAAACAAACCACCGCTGGTA
GCGGTGGTTTTTTTGTTTGCAAGCAGCAGATTACGCGCAGAAAAAAAGGATCTCAAGAAGATCCTTTGAT
CTTTTCTACGGGGTCTGACGCTCAGTGGAACGAAAACTCACGTTAAGGGATTTTGGTCATGAGATTATCA
AAAAGGATCTTCACCTAGATCCTTTTAAATTAAAAATGAAGTTTTAAATCAATCTAAAGTATATATGAGT
AAACTTGGTCTGACAGTTACCAATGCTTAATCAGTGAGGCACCTATCTCAGCGATCTGTCTATTTCGTTC
ATCCATAGTTGCCTGACTCCCCGTCGTGTAGATAACTACGATACGGGAGGGCTTACCATCTGGCCCCAGT
GCTGCAATGATACCGCGAGACCCACGCTCACCGGCTCCAGATTTATCAGCAATAAACCAGCCAGCCGGAA
GGGCCGAGCGCAGAAGTGGTCCTGCAACTTTATCCGCCTCCATCCAGTCTATTAATTGTTGCCGGGAAGC
TAGAGTAAGTAGTTCGCCAGTTAATAGTTTGCGCAACGTTGTTGCCATTGCTACAGGCATCGTGGTGTCA
CGCTCGTCGTTTGGTATGGCTTCATTCAGCTCCGGTTCCCAACGATCAAGGCGAGTTACATGATCCCCCA
TGTTGTGCAAAAAAGCGGTTAGCTCCTTCGGTCCTCCGATCGTTGTCAGAAGTAAGTTGGCCGCAGTGTT
ATCACTCATGGTTATGGCAGCACTGCATAATTCTCTTACTGTCATGCCATCCGTAAGATGCTTTTCTGTG
ACTGGTGAGTACTCAACCAAGTCATTCTGAGAATAGTGTATGCGGCGACCGAGTTGCTCTTGCCCGGCGT
CAATACGGGATAATACCGCGCCACATAGCAGAACTTTAAAAGTGCTCATCATTGGAAAACGTTCTTCGGG
GCGAAAACTCTCAAGGATCTTACCGCTGTTGAGATCCAGTTCGATGTAACCCACTCGTGCACCCAACTGA
TCTTCAGCATCTTTTACTTTCACCAGCGTTTCTGGGTGAGCAAAAACAGGAAGGCAAAATGCCGCAAAAA
AGGGAATAAGGGCGACACGGAAATGTTGAATACTCATACTCTTCCTTTTTCAATATTATTGAAGCATTTA
TCAGGGTTATTGTCTCATGAGCGGATACATATTTGAATGTATTTAGAAAAATAAACAAATAGGGGTTCCG
CGCACATTTCCCCGAAAAGTGCCACCTAAATTGTAAGCGTTAATATTTTGTTAAAATTCGCGTTAAATTT
TTGTTAAATCAGCTCATTTTTTAACCAATAGGCCGAAATCGGCAAAATCCCTTATAAATCAAAAGAATAG
ACCGAGATAGGGT
[37 nt withheld, positions 5404-5440]
AAAGAACGTGGACTCCAACGTCAAAGG
[49 nt withheld, positions 5468-5516]
T
[91 nt withheld, positions 5518-5608]
G
[124 nt withheld, positions 5610-5733]
CCCATTCGCCATTCAGGCTGCGCAACTGTTGGGAAGGGCGATCGGTGCGGGCCTCTTCGCTATTACGCCA
GTCGACCATAGCCAATTCAATATGGCGTATATGGACTCATGCCAATTCAATATGGTGGATCTGGACCTGT
GCCAATTCAATATGGCGTATATGGACTCGTGCCAATTCAATATGGTGGATCTGGACCCCAGCCAATTCAA
TATGGCGGACTTGGCACCATGCCAATTCAATATGGCGGACTTGGCACTGTGCCAACTGGGGAGGGGTCTA
CTTGGCACGGTGCCAAGTTTGAGGAGGGGTCTTGGCCCTGTGCCAAGTCCGCCATATTGAATTGGCATGG
TGCCAATAATGGCGGCCATATTGGCTATATGCCAGGATCAATATATAGGCAATATCCAATATGGCCCTAT
GCCAATATGGCTATTGGCCAGGTTCAATACTATGTATTGGCCCTATGCCATATAGTATTCCATATATGGG
TTTTCCTATTGACGTAGATAGCCCCTCCCAATGGGCGGTCCCATATACCATATATGGGGCTTCCTAATAC
CGCCCATAGCCACTCCCCCATTGACGTCAATGGTCTCTATATATGGTCTTTCCTATTGACGTCATATGGG
CGGTCCTATTGACGTATATGGCGCCTCCCCCATTGACGTCAATTACGGTAAATGGCCCGCCTGGCTCAAT
GCCCATTGACGTCAATAGGACCACCCACCATTGACGTCAATGGGATGGCTCATTGCCCATTCATATCCGT
TCTCACGCCCCCTATTGACGTCAATGACGGTAAATGGCCCACTTGGCAGTACATCAATATCTATTAATAG
TAACTTGGCAAGTACATTACTATTGGAAGGACGCCAGGGTACATTGGCAGTACTCCCATTGACGTCAATG
GCGGTAAATGGCCCGCGATGGCTGCCAAGTACATCCCCATTGACGTCAATGGGGAGGGGCAATGACGCAA
ATGGGCGTTCCATTGACGTAAATGGGCGGTAGGCGTGCCTAATGGGAGGTCTATATAAGCAATGCTCGTT
TAGGGAAC
Features (pLannotate 1.2.2; 16 found; start..end, strand, type, name):
     35..53      +  promoter       SP6 promoter: promoter for bacteriophage SP6 RNA polymerase
    115..1977    +  CDS            PHYB (fragment): PHYB_ARATH - Also known as HY3 From Arabidopsis thaliana (Mouse-ear cress).
   2020..2724    +  CDS            mCherry: mCherry is a basic (constitutively fluorescent) red fluorescent protein published in 2004, derived from Discosoma sp.. It is reported to be a very rapidly-maturing monomer with low acid sensitivity.
   2818..2835    -  promoter       T7 promoter (fragment): promoter for bacteriophage T7 RNA polymerase
   2840..2974    -  polyA_signal   SV40 poly(A) signal: SV40 polyadenylation signal
   3087..3105    -  promoter       T3 promoter: promoter for bacteriophage T3 RNA polymerase
   3150..3166    -  protein_bind   lac operator: The lac repressor binds to the lac operator to inhibit transcription in E. coli. This inhibition can be relieved by adding lactose or isopropyl-β-D-thiogalactopyranoside (IPTG). lac repressor encoded by lacI
   3174..3204    -  promoter       lac promoter: promoter for the E. coli lac operon
   3219..3240    -  protein_bind   CAP binding site: CAP binding activates transcription in the presence of cAMP. E. coli catabolite activator protein
   3253..3345    -  CDS            lacI (fragment): lac repressor; lacI; The lac repressor binds to the lac operator to inhibit transcription in E. coli. This inhibition can be relieved by adding lactose or isopropyl-β-D-thiogalactopyranoside (IPTG).
   3528..4116    -  rep_origin     ori: high-copy-number ColE1/pMB1/pBR322/pUC origin of replication
   4287..5147    -  CDS            AmpR: β-lactamase; bla; confers resistance to ampicillin, carbenicillin, and related antibiotics
   5148..5252    -  promoter       AmpR promoter: bla
   5305..5733    -  rep_origin     f1 ori (sequence partly withheld): f1 bacteriophage origin of replication; arrow indicates direction of (+) strand synthesis
   5738..5804    -  CDS            lacZα (fragment): LacZα fragment of β-galactosidase; lacZ fragment
   5807..6791    +  promoter       CMV IE94 promoter: enhancer/promoter region of simian cytomegalovirus major immediate early transcription unit IE94
