>Addgene plasmid #154910 | pCS2+-N-PAS2-GAF-PHYB-MCherry-CAAX | addgene full sequence | sequence record 318440 | Addgene NGS Result
CGCCATTCTGCCTGGGGACGTCGGAGCAAGCTTGATTTAGGTGACACTATAGAATACAAGCTACTTGTTC
TTTTTGCAGGATCCCATCGATTCGAATTCAAGGCGCGTGCCACCATGGTATCAGGTGTTGGAGGAAGTGG
TGGAGGTAGAGGTGGAGGAAGAGGTGGAGAAGAAGAGCCCTCAAGTTCACACACTCCCAACAATAGACGA
GGGGGTGAACAAGCGCAGTCTTCTGGTACGAAGTCCCTCCGGCCTCGCTCTAATACAGAATCCATGTCCA
AAGCCATCCAGCAGTATACAGTGGATGCCAGGCTCCACGCAGTTTTTGAACAGAGCGGGGAAAGTGGGAA
ATCTTTCGATTATAGCCAGAGTCTGAAGACCACAACTTACGGCAGCAGTGTTCCAGAGCAACAGATTACG
GCTTACCTTAGCCGGATACAGCGCGGAGGCTACATACAGCCTTTTGGGTGTATGATCGCGGTTGACGAAT
CTAGCTTCCGCATAATCGGATATTCTGAAAACGCTCGGGAGATGCTGGGTATCATGCCACAGAGCGTTCC
TACACTGGAAAAGCCTGAAATCCTCGCGATGGGCACCGATGTGCGCAGCCTCTTCACGTCATCTTCAAGT
ATCCTCCTGGAGCGCGCTTTTGTTGCCCGGGAAATCACACTTCTGAATCCTGTCTGGATTCATAGCAAGA
ATACAGGGAAACCCTTTTACGCTATCCTGCACAGAATCGATGTCGGGGTTGTAATAGACCTTGAGCCAGC
TAGAACAGAAGATCCGGCCTTGAGCATCGCTGGCGCAGTGCAAAGCCAGAAGCTGGCAGTGAGGGCAATA
TCTCAACTGCAAGCCCTGCCAGGCGGCGATATAAAGCTGCTGTGTGATACCGTAGTGGAGAGCGTTCGCG
ATCTGACCGGTTATGACAGAGTGATGGTCTACAAATTTCATGAAGATGAGCATGGGGAGGTAGTGGCAGA
ATCAAAAAGAGACGACTTGGAACCCTATATCGGACTCCACTATCCTGCTACTGATATTCCCCAGGCAAGT
CGGTTTTTGTTTAAGCAGAATAGGGTCAGGATGATTGTGGACTGTAATGCTACTCCCGTGTTGGTAGTCC
AAGACGATCGACTGACCCAATCTATGTGCCTGGTGGGGAGTACACTGCGCGCACCACACGGGTGCCATTC
CCAGTATATGGCGAACATGGGGAGCATCGCCTCACTGGCAATGGCTGTAATCATCAACGGTAACGAGGAT
GATGGATCTAATGTCGCCAGTGGCAGATCCTCAATGCGCCTCTGGGGGCTGGTCGTCTGCCATCATACAA
GCAGCCGGTGTATTCCCTTTCCGCTGAGGTACGCTTGTGAGTTTCTTATGCAAGCATTTGGGCTTCAGCT
TAATATGGAACTCCAGCTTGCCCTTCAAATGAGTGAGAAGCGGGTTCTCCGCACTCAGACCCTTCTCTGC
GATATGCTTTTGCGCGATTCCCCCGCTGGCATCGTGACCCAGAGCCCTTCAATAATGGACCTTGTAAAGT
GCGATGGTGCTGCATTCCTGTATCATGGGAAATACTATCCACTGGGAGTGGCCCCAAGCGAAGTACAGAT
AAAGGACGTGGTCGAGTGGCTGCTCGCCAATCACGCCGACAGTACAGGGCTGAGCACCGATAGTCTGGGG
GACGCCGGATATCCAGGTGCCGCCGCACTTGGCGATGCAGTGTGTGGCATGGCAGTCGCCTATATTACGA
AGCGCGATTTTCTCTTTTGGTTTCGATCACACACAGCAAAAGAGATAAAGTGGGGAGGCGCCAAGCACCA
TCCAGAGGATAAGGATGACGGGCAAAGAATGCATCCAAGAAGTTCTTTCCAAGCCTTCCTCGAAGTGGTT
AAGTCACGATCACAGCCTTGGGAAACCGCCGAAATGGACGCTATCCATTCTCTCCAGCTGATCCTGCGGG
ACAGTTTCAAGGAGAGCGCTAGCGATTCCGCAGGCTCTGCTGGCTCAGCAGGCCTGCAGGTGTCTAAAGG
CGAGGAGGATAACATGGCTATAATCAAGGAATTTATGAGGTTCAAGGTGCATATGGAGGGATCTGTGAAC
GGTCACGAGTTCGAAATCGAGGGCGAAGGCGAGGGGCGACCCTATGAAGGGACACAGACGGCCAAACTGA
AGGTGACCAAGGGTGGCCCCCTGCCTTTCGCCTGGGACATCCTGTCACCCCAGTTTATGTACGGCTCTAA
GGCTTACGTTAAGCACCCTGCCGATATTCCGGACTACTTGAAACTGAGCTTCCCTGAAGGGTTCAAGTGG
GAACGGGTAATGAATTTTGAGGATGGCGGTGTAGTCACAGTTACCCAGGACAGCTCTCTTCAGGACGGAG
AATTTATCTATAAGGTTAAACTTCGGGGCACTAACTTCCCATCAGACGGCCCCGTGATGCAGAAGAAAAC
TATGGGCTGGGAAGCCAGCTCAGAACGCATGTATCCCGAGGACGGAGCACTGAAGGGAGAAATCAAGCAG
CGACTCAAGCTGAAGGATGGGGGACATTATGATGCTGAGGTCAAAACCACCTATAAGGCCAAGAAACCCG
TTCAGCTTCCTGGGGCATACAACGTGAATATCAAACTGGATATTACATCCCATAACGAAGACTATACCAT
CGTGGAACAGTACGAGCGGGCCGAGGGCAGACATAGCACAGGGGGCATGGATGAATTGTACAAGCTCGAG
AAAATGTCCAAGGATGGTAAGAAAAAGAAGAAGAAGTCAAAAACCAAGTGTGTTATCATGTAAGCGGCCC
CTCTCGAGCCTCTAGAACTATAGTGAGTCGTATTACGTAGATCCAGACATGATAAGATACATTGATGAGT
TTGGACAAACCACAACTAGAATGCAGTGAAAAAAATGCTTTATTTGTGAAATTTGTGATGCTATTGCTTT
ATTTGTAACCATTATAAGCTGCAATAAACAAGTTAACAACAACAATTGCATTCATTTTATGTTTCAGGTT
CAGGGGGAGGTGTGGGAGGTTTTTTAATTCGCGGCCGCGGCGCCAATGCATTGGGCCCGGTACCCAGCTT
TTGTTCCCTTTAGTGAGGGTTAATTGCGCGCTTGGCGTAATCATGGTCATAGCTGTTTCCTGTGTGAAAT
TGTTATCCGCTCACAATTCCACACAACATACGAGCCGGGAGCATAAAGTGTAAAGCCTGGGGTGCCTAAT
GAGTGAGCTAACTCACATTAATTGCGTTGCGCTCACTGCCCGCTTTCCAGTCGGGAAACCTGTCGTGCCA
GCTGCATTAATGAATCGGCCAACGCGCGGGGAGAGGCGGTTTGCGTATTGGGCGCTCTTCCGCTTCCTCG
CTCACTGACTCGCTGCGCTCGGTCGTTCGGCTGCGGCGAGCGGTATCAGCTCACTCAAAGGCGGTAATAC
GGTTATCCACAGAATCAGGGGATAACGCAGGAAAGAACATGTGAGCAAAAGGCCAGCAAAAGGCCAGGAA
CCGTAAAAAGGCCGCGTTGCTGGCGTTTTTCCATAGGCTCCGCCCCCCTGACGAGCATCACAAAAATCGA
CGCTCAAGTCAGAGGTGGCGAAACCCGACAGGACTATAAAGATACCAGGCGTTTCCCCCTGGAAGCTCCC
TCGTGCGCTCTCCTGTTCCGACCCTGCCGCTTACCGGATACCTGTCCGCCTTTCTCCCTTCGGGAAGCGT
GGCGCTTTCTCATAGCTCACGCTGTAGGTATCTCAGTTCGGTGTAGGTCGTTCGCTCCAAGCTGGGCTGT
GTGCACGAACCCCCCGTTCAGCCCGACCGCTGCGCCTTATCCGGTAACTATCGTCTTGAGTCCAACCCGG
TAAGACACGACTTATCGCCACTGGCAGCAGCCACTGGTAACAGGATTAGCAGAGCGAGGTATGTAGGCGG
TGCTACAGAGTTCTTGAAGTGGTGGCCTAACTACGGCTACACTAGAAGAACAGTATTTGGTATCTGCGCT
CTGCTGAAGCCAGTTACCTTCGGAAAAAGAGTTGGTAGCTCTTGATCCGGCAAACAAACCACCGCTGGTA
GCGGTGGTTTTTTTGTTTGCAAGCAGCAGATTACGCGCAGAAAAAAAGGATCTCAAGAAGATCCTTTGAT
CTTTTCTACGGGGTCTGACGCTCAGTGGAACGAAAACTCACGTTAAGGGATTTTGGTCATGAGATTATCA
AAAAGGATCTTCACCTAGATCCTTTTAAATTAAAAATGAAGTTTTAAATCAATCTAAAGTATATATGAGT
AAACTTGGTCTGACAGTTACCAATGCTTAATCAGTGAGGCACCTATCTCAGCGATCTGTCTATTTCGTTC
ATCCATAGTTGCCTGACTCCCCGTCGTGTAGATAACTACGATACGGGAGGGCTTACCATCTGGCCCCAGT
GCTGCAATGATACCGCGAGACCCACGCTCACCGGCTCCAGATTTATCAGCAATAAACCAGCCAGCCGGAA
GGGCCGAGCGCAGAAGTGGTCCTGCAACTTTATCCGCCTCCATCCAGTCTATTAATTGTTGCCGGGAAGC
TAGAGTAAGTAGTTCGCCAGTTAATAGTTTGCGCAACGTTGTTGCCATTGCTACAGGCATCGTGGTGTCA
CGCTCGTCGTTTGGTATGGCTTCATTCAGCTCCGGTTCCCAACGATCAAGGCGAGTTACATGATCCCCCA
TGTTGTGCAAAAAAGCGGTTAGCTCCTTCGGTCCTCCGATCGTTGTCAGAAGTAAGTTGGCCGCAGTGTT
ATCACTCATGGTTATGGCAGCACTGCATAATTCTCTTACTGTCATGCCATCCGTAAGATGCTTTTCTGTG
ACTGGTGAGTACTCAACCAAGTCATTCTGAGAATAGTGTATGCGGCGACCGAGTTGCTCTTGCCCGGCGT
CAATACGGGATAATACCGCGCCACATAGCAGAACTTTAAAAGTGCTCATCATTGGAAAACGTTCTTCGGG
GCGAAAACTCTCAAGGATCTTACCGCTGTTGAGATCCAGTTCGATGTAACCCACTCGTGCACCCAACTGA
TCTTCAGCATCTTTTACTTTCACCAGCGTTTCTGGGTGAGCAAAAACAGGAAGGCAAAATGCCGCAAAAA
AGGGAATAAGGGCGACACGGAAATGTTGAATACTCATACTCTTCCTTTTTCAATATTATTGAAGCATTTA
TCAGGGTTATTGTCTCATGAGCGGATACATATTTGAATGTATTTAGAAAAATAAACAAATAGGGGTTCCG
CGCACATTTCCCCGAAAAGTGCCACCTAAATTGTAAGCGTTAATATTTTGTTAAAATTCGCGTTAAATTT
TTGTTAAATCATCTCATTTTTTAACCAATAGGCCGAAATCGGCAAAATCCCTTATAAATCAAAAGAATAG
ACCGAGATAGGGT
[37 nt withheld, positions 5404-5440]
AAAGAACGTGGACTCCAACGTCAAAGG
[49 nt withheld, positions 5468-5516]
T
[91 nt withheld, positions 5518-5608]
G
[124 nt withheld, positions 5610-5733]
CCCATTCGCCATTCAGGCTGCGCAACTGTTGGGAAGGGCGATCGGTGCGGGCCTCTTCGCTATTACGCCA
GTCGACCGCCAATTCAATATGGCGTATATGGACTCATGCCAATTCAATATGGTGGATCTGGACCTGTGCC
AATTCAATATGGCGTATATGGACTCGTGCCAATTCAATATGGTGGATCTGGACCCCAGCCAATTCAATAT
GGCGGACTTGGCACCATGCCAATTCAATATGGCGGACCTGGCACTGTGCCAACTGGGGAGGGGTCTACTT
GGCACGGTGCCAAGTTTGAGGAGGGGTCTTGGCCCTGTGCCAAGTCCGCCATATTGAATTGGCATGGTGC
CAATAATGGCGGCCATATTGGCTATATGCCAGGATCAATATATAGGCAATATCCAATATGGCCCTATGCC
AATATGGCTATTGGCCAGGTTCAATACTATGTATTGGCCCTATGCCATATAGTATTCCATATATGGGTTT
TCCTATTGACGTAGATAGCCCCTCCCAATGGGCGGTCCCATATACCATATATGGGGCTTCCTAATACCGC
CCATAGCCACTCCCCCATTGACGTCAATGGTCTCTATATATGGTCTTTCCTATTGACGTCATATGGGCGG
TCCTATTGACGTATATGGCGCCTCCCCCATTGACGTCAATTACGGTAAATGGCCCGCCTGGCTCAATGCC
CATTGACGTCAATAGGACCACCCACCATTGACGTCAATGGGATGGCTCATTGCCCATTCATATCCGTTCT
CACGCCCCCTATTGACGTCAATGACGGTAAATGGCCCACTTGGCAGTACATCAATATCTATTAATAGTAA
CTTGGCAAGTACATTACTATTGGAAGTACGCCAGGGTACATTGGCAGTACTCCCATTGACGTCAATGGCG
GTAAATGGCCCGCGATGGCTGCCAAGTACATCCCCATTGACGTCAATGGGGAGGGGCAATGACGCAAATG
GGCGTTCCATTGACGTAAATGGGCGGTAGGCGTGCCTAATGGGAGGTCTATATAAGCAATGCTCGTTTAG
GGAAC
Features (pLannotate 1.2.2; 16 found; start..end, strand, type, name):
     35..53      +  promoter       SP6 promoter: promoter for bacteriophage SP6 RNA polymerase
    115..1977    +  CDS            PHYB (fragment): PHYB_ARATH - Also known as HY3 From Arabidopsis thaliana (Mouse-ear cress).
   2020..2724    +  CDS            mCherry: mCherry is a basic (constitutively fluorescent) red fluorescent protein published in 2004, derived from Discosoma sp.. It is reported to be a very rapidly-maturing monomer with low acid sensitivity.
   2818..2835    -  promoter       T7 promoter (fragment): promoter for bacteriophage T7 RNA polymerase
   2840..2974    -  polyA_signal   SV40 poly(A) signal: SV40 polyadenylation signal
   3087..3105    -  promoter       T3 promoter: promoter for bacteriophage T3 RNA polymerase
   3150..3166    -  protein_bind   lac operator: The lac repressor binds to the lac operator to inhibit transcription in E. coli. This inhibition can be relieved by adding lactose or isopropyl-β-D-thiogalactopyranoside (IPTG). lac repressor encoded by lacI
   3174..3204    -  promoter       lac promoter: promoter for the E. coli lac operon
   3219..3240    -  protein_bind   CAP binding site: CAP binding activates transcription in the presence of cAMP. E. coli catabolite activator protein
   3253..3345    -  CDS            lacI (fragment): lac repressor; lacI; The lac repressor binds to the lac operator to inhibit transcription in E. coli. This inhibition can be relieved by adding lactose or isopropyl-β-D-thiogalactopyranoside (IPTG).
   3528..4116    -  rep_origin     ori: high-copy-number ColE1/pMB1/pBR322/pUC origin of replication
   4287..5147    -  CDS            AmpR: β-lactamase; bla; confers resistance to ampicillin, carbenicillin, and related antibiotics
   5148..5252    -  promoter       AmpR promoter: bla
   5375..5733    -  rep_origin     f1 ori (sequence partly withheld): f1 bacteriophage origin of replication; arrow indicates direction of (+) strand synthesis
   5738..5804    -  CDS            lacZα (fragment): LacZα fragment of β-galactosidase; lacZ fragment
   5811..6788    +  promoter       CMV IE94 promoter: enhancer/promoter region of simian cytomegalovirus major immediate early transcription unit IE94
