[The description below was written by a language model from this plasmid's Addgene catalogue record and pLannotate feature annotations shown in this document.]
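Description:
pCS2+-N-PAS2-GAF-PHYB-MCherry-CAAX is a roughly 6.8 kb expression plasmid built on the pCS2+ backbone, a multipurpose vector listed for mammalian, Xenopus, avian and zebrafish expression. It is maintained in E. coli as a high-copy plasmid through a ColE1/pUC-type origin and selected with ampicillin via the β-lactamase gene. An f1 origin and remnants of the lac region (lac promoter/operator, lacZα and lacI fragments) are also present in the backbone. The depositor sequence and the repository's sequencing result give essentially identical feature maps, differing by only a few bases in total length and in the annotated extent of the f1 origin and the CMV promoter.

The payload is a mammalian codon-optimised coding sequence for amino acids 1–621 of Arabidopsis thaliana phytochrome B, which the plasmid name indicates comprises the N-terminal, PAS2 and GAF regions. It is fused at its C terminus to the red fluorescent protein mCherry, followed by a CAAX motif. CAAX boxes direct prenylation and so anchor the fusion at the membrane; this short motif is listed in the catalogue fields but is not annotated separately in the feature tables. Expression in vertebrate cells is driven by the simian CMV IE94 enhancer/promoter and terminated by the SV40 polyadenylation signal. An SP6 promoter lies between the CMV promoter and the coding sequence, an arrangement that in pCS2+ vectors allows in vitro synthesis of mRNA, for example for embryo injection. T7 (partial) and T3 promoters sit downstream in the reverse orientation.

The associated publication title concerns reversible optogenetic control of subcellular protein localization in a live vertebrate embryo. This fits use of the construct as a fluorescently visible, membrane-tethered phytochrome component of a light-controlled recruitment system. The record does not describe the binding partner used with it.
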