Addgene plasmid #154910: pCS2+-N-PAS2-GAF-PHYB-MCherry-CAAX
Purpose: 1-621 amino acids of Arabidopsis PHYB (Gene ID: 816394), tagged with mCherry fluorescence protein and the CAAX membrane moiety. Mammalian codon optimised.
Depositing lab: Clare Buckley & Jonathan Clarke. Depositing organization: King's College London. Publication: Reversible Optogenetic Control of Subcellular Protein Localization in a Live Vertebrate Embryo. Buckley CE, Moore RE, Reade A, Goldberg AR, Weiner OD, Clarke JD. Dev Cell. 2016 Jan 11;36(1):117-26. doi: 10.1016/j.devcel.2015.12.011. PubMed 26766447.
Backbone
  Vector backbone: pCS2+
  Backbone manufacturer: RZPD
  Backbone size w/o insert (bp): 4095
  Total vector size (bp): 6791
  Vector type: Mammalian Expression ; xenopus/avian/zebrafish
Growth in bacteria
  Bacterial resistance: Ampicillin, 100 μg/mL
  Growth temperature: 37°C
  Growth strain: DH5alpha
  Copy number: High Copy
Gene/Insert
  Gene/Insert name: Phytochrome B (alt name: PHYB)
  Species: A. thaliana (mustard weed), Synthetic
  Insert size (bp): 2676
  Mutation: 1-621 amino acids of Arabidopsis PHYB
  GenBank ID: 816394
  Entrez Gene: PHYB (a.k.a. AT2G18790, HY3, MSF3.17, MSF3_17, OOP1, OUT OF PHASE 1, PHYTOCHROME B, phytochrome B)
  Promoter: CMV
  Tag / fusion protein: mCherry (C terminal on insert); CAAX membrane moiety (C terminal on insert)
  Cloning method: Gibson Cloning
  Sequencing primers: 5′ SP6 Forward ATTTAGGTGACACTATAG; 3′ M13 Reverse GGAAACAGCTATGACCATG, T3 Forward AATTAACCCTCACTAAAGGG
Terms and licenses: Academic/Nonprofit Terms; Industry Terms: Not Available to Industry
How to cite: pCS2+-N-PAS2-GAF-PHYB-MCherry-CAAX was a gift from Clare Buckley & Jonathan Clarke (Addgene plasmid # 154910 ; http://n2t.net/addgene:154910 ; RRID:Addgene_154910)
